Addgene plasmid #216458: pPOM033_P7_3"His5
Purpose: 3' homology arm for S. pombe genomic integration. Part type 7 following the YeastToolkit MoClo grammar.
Depositing lab: Tomáš Pluskal. Depositing organization: Institute of Organic Chemistry and Biochemistry, Academy of Sciences of the Czech Republic. Publication: POMBOX: A Fission Yeast Cloning Toolkit for Molecular and Synthetic Biology. Hebra T, Smrckova H, Elkatmis B, Prevorovsky M, Pluskal T. ACS Synth Biol. 2023 Nov 22. doi: 10.1021/acssynbio.3c00529. PubMed 37991801.
Backbone
  Vector backbone: pTwistAmp
  Vector type: Yeast Expression, Synthetic Biology
Growth in bacteria
  Bacterial resistance: Ampicillin, 100 μg/mL
  Growth temperature: 37°C
  Growth strain: DH5alpha
  Copy number: High Copy
Gene/Insert
  Gene/Insert name: 3''his5
  Species: S. pombe (fission yeast)
  Insert size (bp): 476
  Mutation: Removal of any BsaI // BsmBI restriction site
  Cloning method: Golden Gate
Terms and licenses: Academic/Nonprofit Terms; Industry Terms: Not Available to Industry
How to cite: pPOM033_P7_3"His5 was a gift from Tomáš Pluskal (Addgene plasmid # 216458 ; http://n2t.net/addgene:216458 ; RRID:Addgene_216458)
