[The description below was written by a language model from this plasmid's Addgene catalogue record and pLannotate feature annotations shown in this document.]
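Description:
pPOM033_P7_3"His5 is a small (about 2.8 kb) part plasmid from the POMBOX fission yeast cloning toolkit, built on the pTwistAmp synthesis backbone. It is propagated in E. coli as a high-copy plasmid through a ColE1/pUC-type origin and selected with ampicillin through a β-lactamase gene driven by its native bla promoter. The plasmid carries no yeast origin or yeast marker of its own. It serves as a storage vector for a modular DNA part rather than as a finished yeast expression construct.

The payload is a 476 bp fragment from Schizosaccharomyces pombe described as the 3' homology arm of the his5 locus. It is formatted as a type 7 part in the YeastToolkit MoClo grammar. Any internal BsaI and BsmBI sites were removed so the part is compatible with the Type IIS enzymes used in hierarchical Golden Gate assembly. In this scheme, the 3' arm would be combined with a matching 5' homology part and the intervening transcription units or markers. The assembled cassette is then flanked by his5 sequence and can be targeted to that genomic locus in S. pombe by homologous recombination.

Automated annotation does not label the insert as his5. Instead it finds a match to the S. pombe small nucleolar RNA snR5 at positions 2374–2516, which presumably lies within or near the cloned genomic fragment, although the record does not confirm this. The other annotated features are an attB1-like site and a short lacZα fragment, which appear to be backbone remnants with no stated function in this construct.
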