Features (pLannotate 1.2.2; 6 found; start..end, strand, type, name):
    245..833     -  rep_origin     ori: high-copy-number ColE1/pMB1/pBR322/pUC origin of replication
    950..974     -  protein_bind   attB1: mutant version of attB; recombination site for the Gateway® BP reaction BP Clonase™
   1074..1934    -  CDS            AmpR: β-lactamase; bla; confers resistance to ampicillin, carbenicillin, and related antibiotics
   1935..2039    -  promoter       AmpR promoter: bla
   2126..2169    -  CDS            lacZα (fragment): LacZα fragment of β-galactosidase; lacZ fragment
   2374..2516    +  ncRNA          S pombe snR5: Accession: RF01435 - small nucleolar RNA snR5
>Addgene plasmid #216458 | pPOM033_P7_3"His5 | addgene full sequence | sequence record 428694 | Addgene NGS Result
AGGCTAGGTGGAGGCTCAGTGATGATAAGTCTGCGATGGTGGATGCATGTGTCATGGTCATAGCTGTTTC
CTGTGTGAAATTGTTATCCGCTCAGAGGGCACAATCCTATTCCGCGCTATCCGACAATCTCCAAGACATT
AGGTGGAGTTCAGTTCGGCGTATGGCATATGTCGCTGGAAAGAACATGTGAGCAAAAGGCCAGCAAAAGG
CCAGGAACCGTAAAAAGGCCGCGTTGCTGGCGTTTTTCCATAGGCTCCGCCCCCCTGACGAGCATCACAA
AAATCGACGCTCAAGTCAGAGGTGGCGAAACCCGACAGGACTATAAAGATACCAGGCGTTTCCCCCTGGA
AGCTCCCTCGTGCGCTCTCCTGTTCCGACCCTGCCGCTTACCGGATACCTGTCCGCCTTTCTCCCTTCGG
GAAGCGTGGCGCTTTCTCATAGCTCACGCTGTAGGTATCTCAGTTCGGTGTAGGTCGTTCGCTCCAAGCT
GGGCTGTGTGCACGAACCCCCCGTTCAGCCCGACCGCTGCGCCTTATCCGGTAACTATCGTCTTGAGTCC
AACCCGGTAAGACACGACTTATCGCCACTGGCAGCAGCCACTGGTAACAGGATTAGCAGAGCGAGGTATG
TAGGCGGTGCTACAGAGTTCTTGAAGTGGTGGCCTAACTACGGCTACACTAGAAGAACAGTATTTGGTAT
CTGCGCTCTGCTGAAGCCAGTTACCTTCGGAAAAAGAGTTGGTAGCTCTTGATCCGGCAAACAAACCACC
GCTGGTAGCGGTGGTTTTTTTGTTTGCAAGCAGCAGATTACGCGCAGAAAAAAAGGATCTCAAGAAGATC
CTTTGATCTTTTCTACGGGGTCTGACGCTCTATTCAACAAAGCCGCCGTCCCGTCAAGTCAGCGTAAATG
GGTAGGGGGCTTCAAATCGTCCTCGTGATACCAATTCGGAGCCTGCTTTTTTGTACAAACTTGTTGATAA
TGGCAATTCAAGGATCTTCACCTAGATCCTTTTAAATTAAAAATGAAGTTTTAAATCAATCTAAAGTATA
TATGAGTAAACTTGGTCTGACAGTTACCAATGCTTAATCAGTGAGGCACCTATCTCAGCGATCTGTCTAT
TTCGTTCATCCATAGTTGCCTGACTCCCCGTCGTGTAGATAACTACGATACGGGAGGGCTTACCATCTGG
CCCCAGTGCTGCAATGATACCGCGAGAGCCACGCTCACCGGCTCCAGATTTATCAGCAATAAACCAGCCA
GCCGGAAGGGCCGAGCGCAGAAGTGGTCCTGCAACTTTATCCGCCTCCATCCAGTCTATTAATTGTTGCC
GGGAAGCTAGAGTAAGTAGTTCGCCAGTTAATAGTTTGCGCAACGTTGTTGCCATTGCTACAGGCATCGT
GGTGTCACGCTCGTCGTTTGGTATGGCTTCATTCAGCTCCGGTTCCCAACGATCAAGGCGAGTTACATGA
TCCCCCATGTTGTGCAAAAAAGCGGTTAGCTCCTTCGGTCCTCCGATCGTTGTCAGAAGTAAGTTGGCCG
CAGTGTTATCACTCATGGTTATGGCAGCACTGCATAATTCTCTTACTGTCATGCCATCCGTAAGATGCTT
TTCTGTGACTGGTGAGTACTCAACCAAGTCATTCTGAGAATAGTGTATGCGGCGACCGAGTTGCTCTTGC
CCGGCGTCAATACGGGATAATACCGCGCCACATAGCAGAACTTTAAAAGTGCTCATCATTGGAAAACGTT
CTTCGGGGCGAAAACTCTCAAGGATCTTACCGCTGTTGAGATCCAGTTCGATGTAACCCACTCGTGCACC
CAACTGATCTTCAGCATCTTTTACTTTCACCAGCGTTTCTGGGTGAGCAAAAACAGGAAGGCAAAATGCC
GCAAAAAAGGGAATAAGGGCGACACGGAAATGTTGAATACTCATACTCTTCCTTTTTCAATATTATTGAA
GCATTTATCAGGGTTATTGTCTCATGAGCGGATACATATTTGAATGTATTTAGAAAAATAAACAAATAGG
GGTTCCGCGCACATTTCCCCGAAAAGTGCCAGATACCTGAAACAAAACCCATCGTACGGCCAAGGAAGTC
TCCAATAACTGTGATCCACCACAAGCGCCAGGGTTTTCCCAGTCACGACGTTGTAAAACGACGGCCAGTC
ATGCATAATCCGCACGCATCTGGAATAAGGAAGTGCCATTCCGCCTGACCTACTAGACTAGACAACCGTC
TCATCGGTCTCAGAGTATGGAACGATTGAATACTGTGCTACTCTTTATGTAATATAACGAATTCAACTGT
TCAACGTATGTGACTGCTCTCTGCTTCTCGGTATATATTTACTTGAAGGAATTAATTTTTCTTTGCCAAT
GCTCTCTTTTACCAATTGCAGTCTGGCTTAAAGCAATGAGGTTGTAATTAAATGGCTTGAGAGCTAGAAC
AAACACCTTTTACAATCCTTGTTTACTGGTTTTGATAGTAAATTCGGTTCGCTTGTGGTGTACATTATAT
TTTTTAGGCTAGTCGTGATTTTTTGATAATATCAATATTCTTAGATTTGAGACATTCATGCTTTTTAATT
TGATCAATCGTTTGTATCTTCATTAATTAGTAGGTGGTTTGATAGAACATTTAGTTGCTTGTTTGACTAC
AAATATCTGCAGAATGGATTCGGTTAATAAAAAAAATGTTTGAGGAATTAATTTTCGCTTTGGAGTGGAG
GACCGATGAGACCTGAGACGGTTGTGTTGTGTTGT
